Addgene plasmid #177275: pEDJ508
Purpose: ADH1t:T7p:cgRNA_HIS3_stop:tZ
Depositing lab: Michael Jensen. Depositing organization: Danmarks Tekniske Universitet. Publication: A synthetic RNA-mediated evolution system in yeast. Jensen ED, Laloux M, Lehka BJ, Pedersen LE, Jakociunas T, Jensen MK, Keasling JD. Nucleic Acids Res. 2021 Sep 7;49(15):e88. doi: 10.1093/nar/gkab472. PubMed 34107026.
Backbone
  Vector backbone: pEDJ400
  Backbone size w/o insert (bp): 4300
  Total vector size (bp): 5700
  Vector type: Bacterial Expression, Yeast Expression
  Selectable markers: URA3
Growth in bacteria
  Bacterial resistance: Ampicillin, 100 μg/mL
  Growth temperature: 37°C
  Growth strain: DH5alpha
  Copy number: High Copy
Gene/Insert
  Gene/Insert name: ADH1t:T7p:cgRNA_HIS3_stop:tZ
  Species: S. cerevisiae (budding yeast)
  Insert size (bp): 1400
  Promoter: N/A
  Cloning method: Restriction Enzyme; 5′ cloning site Sfa.AI (destroyed during cloning); 3′ cloning site Sfa.AI (destroyed during cloning)
  Sequencing primers: 5′ CGTTGGTAGATACGTTGTTG; 3′ CAAGGAAACCGAAATC
Terms and licenses: Academic/Nonprofit Terms; Industry Terms: Not Available to Industry
How to cite: pEDJ508 was a gift from Michael Jensen (Addgene plasmid # 177275 ; http://n2t.net/addgene:177275 ; RRID:Addgene_177275)
