[The description below was written by a language model from this plasmid's Addgene catalogue record and pLannotate feature annotations shown in this document.]
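Description:
pEDJ508 is a roughly 5.7 kb E. coli–yeast shuttle plasmid built on the pEDJ400 backbone. It is maintained in bacteria through a high-copy ColE1/pUC-type origin with ampicillin resistance (AmpR under its own bla promoter). In Saccharomyces cerevisiae it is maintained through the 2μ origin, with selection by the URA3 auxotrophic marker, which is expressed from its native promoter and can be counterselected with 5-FOA.

The approximately 1.4 kb insert is recorded as ADH1t:T7p:cgRNA_HIS3_stop:tZ. An ADH1 terminator sits upstream and presumably insulates the cassette from read-through transcription. It is followed by a bacteriophage T7 promoter, so the cassette depends on T7 RNA polymerase rather than a yeast promoter, and the catalogue accordingly lists no conventional promoter. The transcribed region contains two HIS3 fragments annotated in the reverse orientation, separated by a short stretch matching a pUC multiple cloning site. A Streptococcus pyogenes Cas9 guide RNA scaffold lies downstream of these fragments. The name suggests a chimeric guide RNA ("cgRNA") that fuses a HIS3-derived sequence carrying a stop mutation to the guide scaffold, although the record does not define the stop mutation or the spacer. Transcription ends at tandem rrnB T1 and T7 terminators, which probably correspond to the "tZ" element. The small SET1 and GRS2 fragment annotations are likely incidental homology matches, not functional parts.

The plasmid was deposited with work on a synthetic RNA-mediated evolution system in yeast. Its design is consistent with T7-driven production of a HIS3-targeting chimeric guide transcript, with histidine prototrophy as a plausible readout, but the record does not spell out the assay.
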