Features (pLannotate 1.2.2; 16 found; start..end, strand, type, name):
     62..227     +  terminator     ADH1 terminator: S. cerevisiae ADH1; transcription terminator for the S. cerevisiae alcohol dehydrogenase 1 (ADH1) gene
    269..287     +  promoter       T7 promoter: promoter for bacteriophage T7 RNA polymerase
    292..743     -  CDS            HIS3 (fragment): imidazoleglycerol-phosphate dehydratase, required for histidine biosynthesis; S. cerevisiae HIS3; yeast auxotrophic marker
    777..820     -  misc_feature   MCS (fragment): pUC18/19 multiple cloning site
    850..1055    -  CDS            HIS3 (fragment): imidazoleglycerol-phosphate dehydratase, required for histidine biosynthesis; S. cerevisiae HIS3; yeast auxotrophic marker
   1076..1150    +  misc_RNA       gRNA scaffold: guide RNA scaffold for the Streptococcus pyogenes CRISPR/Cas9 system
   1217..1263    +  terminator     rrnB T1 terminator: transcription terminator T1 from the E. coli rrnB gene
   1321..1370    +  CDS            SET1 (fragment): solubility-enhancement tag derived from T7 phage gene 10B
   1378..1425    +  terminator     T7 terminator: transcription terminator for bacteriophage T7 RNA polymerase
   1456..1672    +  promoter       URA3 promoter: S. cerevisiae URA3
   1673..2476    +  CDS            URA3: orotidine-5'-phosphate decarboxylase, required for uracil biosynthesis; S. cerevisiae URA3; yeast auxotrophic marker, counterselectable with 5-fluoroorotic acid (5-FOA)
   2632..2751    -  CDS            GRS2 (fragment): SYG2_YEAST - Experimental evidence at protein level: Swiss-Prot protein existence level 1. Catalyzes the ATP-dependent ligation of glycine to the 3'-end of its cognate tRNA, via the formation of an aminoacyl-adenylate intermediate (Gly-AMP) (PubMed:23816885). Also produces diadenosine tetraphosphate (Ap4A), a universal pleiotropic signaling molecule needed for cell regulation pathways, by direct condensation of 2 ATPs. Thereby, may play a special role in Ap4A homeostasis (By similarity). From Saccharomyces cerevisiae (strain ATCC 204508 / S288c) (Baker's yeast).
   2819..3407    -  rep_origin     ori: high-copy-number ColE1/pMB1/pBR322/pUC origin of replication
   3578..4438    -  CDS            AmpR: β-lactamase; bla; confers resistance to ampicillin, carbenicillin, and related antibiotics
   4439..4543    -  promoter       AmpR promoter: bla
   4570..5552    -  rep_origin     2μ ori: yeast 2μ plasmid origin of replication
>Addgene plasmid #177275 | pEDJ508 | addgene full sequence | sequence record 349775 | Addgene NGS Result
ACCTGCACTCAACGGAATGCGTGCGATCGTTGGTAGATACGTTGTTGACACTTCTAAATAAGCGAATTTC
TTATGATTTATGATTTTTATTATTAAATAAGTTATAAAAAAAATAAGTGTATACAAATTTTAAAGTGACT
CTTAGGTTTTAAAACGAAAATTCTTATTCTTGAGTAACTCTTTCCTGTAGGTCAGGTTGCTTTCTCAGGT
ATAGCATGAGGTCGCTCGTTAATTAAGAGCTCGAATGCAGGGAACAAAAGCTGGAGCTTAATACGACTCA
CTATAGGGAGACTACATAAGAACACCTTTGGTGGAGGGAACATCGTTGGTACCATTGGGCGAGGTGGCTT
CTCTTATGGCAACCGCAAGAGCCTTGAACGCACTCTCACTACGGTGATGATCATTCTTGCCTCGCAGACA
ATCAACGTGGAGGGTAATTCTGCTAGCCTCTGCAAAGCTTTCAAGAAAATGCGGGATCATCTCGCAAGAG
AGATCTCCTACTTTCTCCCTTTGCAAACCAAGTTCGACAACTGCGTACGGCCTGTTCGAAAGATCTACCA
CCGCTCTGGAAAGTGCCTCATCCAAAGGCGCAAATCCTGATCCAAACCTTTTTACTCCACGCACGGCCCC
TAGGGCCTCTTTAAAAGCTTGACCGAGAGCAATCCCGCAGTCTTCAGTGGTGTGATGGTCGTCTATGTGT
AAGTCACCAATGCACTCAACGATTAGCGACCAGCCGGAATGCTAGGGTATGTTAATATGGACTAAAGGAG
GCTTTTCTGCAGGTCGACTCTAGAGGATCCCCGGGTACCGAGCTCGAATTTTTACTAACAAATGGTATTA
TTTATAACAGCCAGAGCATGTATCATATGGTCCAGAAACCCTATACCTGTGTGGACGTTAATCACTTGCG
ATTGTGTGGCCTGTTCTGCTACTGCTTCTGCCTCTTTTTCTGGGAAGATCGAGTGCTCTATCGCTAGGGG
ACCACCCTTTAAAGAGATCGCAATCTGAATCTTGGTTTCATTTGTAATACGCTTTACTAGGGCTTTCTGC
TCTGTTGTTAGTAAAAATTCCTCGAGTTTTAGAGCTAGAAATAGCAAGTTAAAATAAGGCTAGTCCGTTA
TCAACTTGAAAAAGTGGCACCGAGTCGGTGGTGCCCTAGCATAACCCCGCGGGGCCTCTTCGGGGGTCTC
GCGGGGTTTTTTGCTGAAAGAAGCTTCAAATAAAACGAAAGGCTCAGTCGAAAGACTGGGCCTTTCGTTT
TATCTGTTGTTTGTCGCTGCGGCCGCACTCGAGCTCGACCTCGACCTCCACTGAGATCCGGCTGCTAACA
AAGCCCGAAAGGAAGCTGAGTTGGCTGCTGCCACCGCTGAGCAATAACTAGCATAACCCCTTGGGGCCTC
TAAACGGGTCTTGAGGGGTTTTTTGCTGAAAGATCGCGTGCATTCCATAAAGCTTTTCAATTCATCTTTT
TTTTTTTTGTTCTTTTTTTTGATTCCGGTTTCTTTGAAATTTTTTTGATTCGGTAATCTCCGAACAGAAG
GAAGAACGAAGGAAGGAGCACAGACTTAGATTGGTATATATACGCATATGTAGTGTTGAAGAAACATGAA
ATTGCCCAGTATTCTTAACCCAACTGCACAGAACAAAAACCTGCAGGAAACGAAGATAAATCATGTCGAA
AGCTACATATAAGGAACGTGCTGCTACTCATCCTAGTCCTGTTGCTGCCAAGCTATTTAATATCATGCAC
GAAAAGCAAACAAACTTGTGTGCTTCATTGGATGTTCGTACCACCAAGGAATTACTGGAGTTAGTTGAAG
CATTAGGTCCCAAAATTTGTTTACTAAAAACACATGTGGATATCTTGACTGATTTTTCCATGGAGGGCAC
AGTTAAGCCGCTAAAGGCATTATCCGCCAAGTACAATTTTTTACTCTTCGAAGACAGAAAATTTGCTGAC
ATTGGTAATACAGTCAAATTGCAGTACTCTGCGGGTGTATACAGAATAGCAGAATGGGCAGACATTACGA
ATGCACACGGTGTGGTGGGCCCAGGTATTGTTAGCGGTTTGAAGCAGGCGGCAGAAGAAGTAACAAAGGA
ACCTAGAGGCCTTTTGATGTTAGCAGAATTGTCATGCAAGGGCTCCCTATCTACTGGAGAATATACTAAG
GGTACTGTTGACATTGCGAAGAGCGACAAAGATTTTGTTATCGGCTTTATTGCTCAAAGAGACATGGGTG
GAAGAGATGAAGGTTACGATTGGTTGATTATGACACCCGGTGTGGGTTTAGATGACAAGGGAGACGCATT
GGGTCAACAGTATAGAACCGTGGATGATGTGGTCTCTACAGGATCTGACATTATTATTGTTGGAAGAGGA
CTATTTGCAAAGGGAAGGGATGCTAAGGTAGAGGGTGAACGTTACAGAAAAGCAGGCTGGGAAGCATATT
TGAGAAGATGCGGCCAGCAAAACTAAATCTGTCATGGAGATTGATAAGACTTTTCTAGTTGCATATCTTT
TATATTTAAATCTTATCTATTAGTTAATTTTTTGTAATTTATCCTTATATATAGTCTGGTTATTCTAAAA
TATCATTTCAGTATCTAAAAATTCCCCTCTTTTTTCAGTTATATCTTAACAGGCGACAGTCCAAATGTTG
ATTTATCCCAGTCCGATTCATCAGGGTTGTGAAGCATTTTGTCAATGGTCGAAATCACATCAGTAATAGT
GCCTCTTACTTGCCTCATAGACATCGACGAGTTGAGCAAAAGGCCAGCAAAAGGCCAGGAACCGTAAAAA
GGCCGCGTTGCTGGCGTTTTTCCATAGGCTCCGCCCCCCTGACGAGCATCACAAAAATCGACGCTCAAGT
CAGAGGTGGCGAAACCCGACAGGACTATAAAGATACCAGGCGTTTCCCCCTGGAAGCTCCCTCGTGCGCT
CTCCTGTTCCGACCCTGCCGCTTACCGGATACCTGTCCGCCTTTCTCCCTTCGGGAAGCGTGGCGCTTTC
TCATAGCTCACGCTGTAGGTATCTCAGTTCGGTGTAGGTCGTTCGCTCCAAGCTGGGCTGTGTGCACGAA
CCCCCCGTTCAGCCCGACCGCTGCGCCTTATCCGGTAACTATCGTCTTGAGTCCAACCCGGTAAGACACG
ACTTATCGCCACTGGCAGCAGCCACTGGTAACAGGATTAGCAGAGCGAGGTATGTAGGCGGTGCTACAGA
GTTCTTGAAGTGGTGGCCTAACTACGGCTACACTAGAAGAACAGTATTTGGTATCTGCGCTCTGCTGAAG
CCAGTTACCTTCGGAAAAAGAGTTGGTAGCTCTTGATCCGGCAAACAAACCACCGCTGGTAGCGGTGGTT
TTTTTGTTTGCAAGCAGCAGATTACGCGCAGAAAAAAAGGATCTCAAGAAGATCCTTTGATCTTTTCTAC
GGGGTCTGACGCTCAGTGGAACGAAAACTCACGTTAAGGGATTTTGGTCATGAGATTATCAAAAAGGATC
TTCACCTAGATCCTTTTAAATTAAAAATGAAGTTTTAAATCAATCTAAAGTATATATGAGTAAACTTGGT
CTGACAGTTACCAATGCTTAATCAGTGAGGCACCTATCTCAGCGATCTGTCTATTTCGTTCATCCATAGT
TGCCTGACTCCCCGTCGTGTAGATAACTACGATACGGGAGGGCTTACCATCTGGCCCCAGTGCTGCAATG
ATACCGCGAGACCCACGCTCACCGGCTCCAGATTTATCAGCAATAAACCAGCCAGCCGGAAGGGCCGAGC
GCAGAAGTGGTCCTGCAACTTTATCCGCCTCCATCCAGTCTATTAATTGTTGCCGGGAAGCTAGAGTAAG
TAGTTCGCCAGTTAATAGTTTGCGCAACGTTGTTGCCATTGCTACAGGCATCGTGGTGTCACGCTCGTCG
TTTGGTATGGCTTCATTCAGCTCCGGTTCCCAACGATCAAGGCGAGTTACATGATCCCCCATGTTGTGCA
AAAAAGCGGTTAGCTCCTTCGGTCCTCCGATCGTTGTCAGAAGTAAGTTGGCCGCAGTGTTATCACTCAT
GGTTATGGCAGCACTGCATAATTCTCTTACTGTCATGCCATCCGTAAGATGCTTTTCTGTGACTGGTGAG
TACTCAACCAAGTCATTCTGAGAATAGTGTATGCGGCGACCGAGTTGCTCTTGCCCGGCGTCAATACGGG
ATAATACCGCGCCACATAGCAGAACTTTAAAAGTGCTCATCATTGGAAAACGTTCTTCGGGGCGAAAACT
CTCAAGGATCTTACCGCTGTTGAGATCCAGTTCGATGTAACCCACTCGTGCACCCAACTGATCTTCAGCA
TCTTTTACTTTCACCAGCGTTTCTGGGTGAGCAAAAACAGGAAGGCAAAATGCCGCAAAAAAGGGAATAA
GGGCGACACGGAAATGTTGAATACTCATACTCTTCCTTTTTCAATATTATTGAAGCATTTATCAGGGTTA
TTGTCTCATGAGCGGATACATATTTGAATGTATTTAGAAAAATAAACAAATAGGGGTTCCGCGCACATTT
CCCCGAAAAGTGCCACCTGAACGAAGCATCTGTGCTTCATTTTGTAGAACAAAAATGCAACGCGAGAGCG
CTAATTTTTCAAACAAAGAATCTGAGCTGCATTTTTACAGAACAGAAATGCAACGCGAAAGCGCTATTTT
ACCAACGAAGAATCTGTGCTTCATTTTTGTAAAACAAAAATGCAACGCGAGAGCGCTAATTTTTCAAACA
AAGAATCTGAGCTGCATTTTTACAGAACAGAAATGCAACGCGAGAGCGCTATTTTACCAACAAAGAATCT
ATACTTCTTTTTTGTTCTACAAAAATGCATCCCGAGAGCGCTATTTTTCTAACAAAGCATCTTAGATTAC
TTTTTTTCTCCTTTGTGCGCTCTATAATGCAGTCTCTTGATAACTTTTTGCACTGTAGGTCCGTTAAGGT
TAGAAGAAGGCTACTTTGGTGTCTATTTTCTCTTCCATAAAAAAAGCCTGACTCCACTTCCCGCGTTTAC
TGATTACTAGCGAAGCTGCGGGTGCATTTTTTCAAGATAAAGGCATCCCCGATTATATTCTATACCGATG
TGGATTGCGCATACTTTGTGAACAGAAAGTGATAGCGTTGATGATTCTTCATTGGTCAGAAAATTATGAA
CGGTTTCTTCTATTTTGTCTCTATATACTACGTATAGGAAATGTTTACATTTTCGTATTGTTTTCGATTC
ACTCTATGAATAGTTCTTACTACAATTTTTTTGTCTAAAGAGTAATACTAGAGATAAACATAAAAAATGT
AGAGGTCGAGTTTAGATGCAAGTTCAAGGAGCGAAAGGTGGATGGGTAGGTTATATAGGGATATAGCACA
GAGATATATAGCAAAGAGATACTTTTGAGCAATGTTTGTGGAAGCGGTATTCGCAATATTTTAGTAGCTC
GTTACAGTCCGGTGCGTTTTTGGTTTTTTGAAAGTGCGTCTTCAGAGCGCTTTTGGTTTTCAAAAGCGCT
CTGAAGTTCCTATACTTTCTAGAGAATAGGAACTTCGGAATAGGAACTTCAAAGCGTTTCCGAAAACGAG
CGCTTCCGAAAATGCAACGCGAGCTGCGCACATACAGCTCACTGTTCACGTCGCACCTATATCTGCGTGT
TGCCTGTATATATATATACATGAGAAGAACGGCATAGTGCGTGTTTATGCTTAAATG
